>Addgene plasmid #220617 | gCBEv2 | addgene full sequence | sequence record 436955 | Addgene NGS Result
ACTCTTCCTTTTTCAATATTATTGAAGCATTTATCAGGGTTATTGTCTCATGAGCGGATACATATTTGAA
TGTATTTAGAAAAATAAACAAATAGGGGTTCCGCGCACATTTCCCCGAAAAGTGCCACCTGACGTCTAAG
TAGGAGGGCCTATTTCCCATGATTCCTTCATATTTGCATATACGATACAAGGCTGTTAGAGAGATAATTG
GAATTAATTTGACTGTAAACACAAAGATATTAGTACAAAATACGTGACGTAGAAAGTAATAATTTCTTGG
GTAGTTTGCAGTTTTAAAATTATGTTTTAAAATGGACTATCATATGCTTACCGTAACTTGAAAGTATTTC
GATTTCTTGGCTTTATATATCTTGTGGAAAGGACGAAACACCGGGTCTTCGAGAAGACCTGTTTTAGAGC
TAGAAATAGCAAGTTAAAATAAGGCTAGTCCGTTATCAACTTGAAAAAGTGGCACCGAGTCGGTGCTTTT
TTGTTTTAGAGCTAGAAATAGCAAGTTAAAATAAGGCTAGTCCGTTTTTAGCGCGTGCGCCAATTCTGCA
GACAAATGGCTCGGCTCCGGTGCCCGTCAGTGGGCAGAGCGCACATCGCCCACAGTCCCCGAGAAGTTGG
GGGGAGGGGTCGGCAATTGAACCGGTGCCTAGAGAAGGTGGCGCGGGGTAAACTGGGAAAGTGATGTCGT
GTACTGGCTCCGCCTTTTTCCCGAGGGTGGGGGAGAACCGTATATAAGTGCAGTAGTCGCCGTGAACGTT
CTTTTTCGCAACGGGTTTGCCGCCAGAACACAGGTAAGTGCCGTGTGTGGTTCCCGCGGGCCTGGCCTCT
TTACGGGTTATGGCCCTTGCGTGCCTTGAATTACTTCCACCTGGCTGCAGTACGTGATTCTTGATCCCGA
GCTTCGGGTTGGAAGTGGGTGGGAGAGTTCGAGGCCTTGCGCTTAAGGAGCCCCTTCGCCTCGTGCTTGA
GTTGAGGCCTGGCCTGGGCGCTGGGGCCGCCGCGTGCGAATCTGGTGGCACCTTCGCGCCTGTCTCGCTG
CTTTCGATAAGTCTCTAGCCATTTAAAATTTTTGATGACCTGCTGCGACGCTTTTTTTCTGGCAAGATAG
TCTTGTAAATGCGGGCCAAGATCTGCACACTGGTATTTCGGTTTTTGGGGCCGCGGGCGGCGACGGGGCC
CGTGCGTCCCAGCGCACATGTTCGGCGAGGCGGGGCCTGCGAGCGCGGCAACCGAGAATCGGACGGGGGT
AGTCTCAAGCTGGCCGGCCTGCTCTGGTGCCTGGCCTCGCGCCGCCGTGTATCGCCCCGCCCTGGGCGGC
AAGGCTGGCCCGGTCGGCACCAGTTGCGTGAGCGGAAAGATGGCCGCTTCCCGGCCCTGCTGCAGGGAGC
TCAAAATGGAGGACGCGGCGCTCGGGAGAGCGGGCGGGTGAGTCACCCACACAAAGGAAAAGGGCCTTTC
CGTCCTCAGCCGTCGCTTCATGTGACTCCACGGAGTACCGGGCGCCGTCCAGGCACCTCGATTAGTTCTC
GAGCTTTTGGAGTACGTCGTCTTTAGGTTGGGGGGAGGGGTTTTATGCGATGGAGTTTCCCCACACTGAG
TGGGTGGAGACTGAAGTTAGGCCAGCTTGGCACTTGATGTAATTCTCCTTGGAATTTGCCCTTTTTGAGT
TTGGATCTTGGTTCATTCTCAAGCCTCAGACAGTGGTTCAAAGTTTTTTTCTTCCATTTCAGGTGTCGTG
AGGAATTAGCTTGGTACTAATACGACTCACTATAGGGAGAGCCGCCACCATGAAACGGACAGCCGACGGA
AGCGAGTTCGAGTCACCAAAGAAGAAGCGGAAAGTCAACGTGCCCGTGGGCTTTGGAGAGAGCTGGAAGA
AGCACCTCAGCGGGGAGTTCGGGAAACCGTATTTTATCAAGCTAATGGGATTTGTTGCAGAAGAAAGAAA
GCATTACACTGTTTATCCACCCCCACACCAAGTGTTCACCTGGACCCAGATGTGTGACATAAAAGATGTG
AAGGTTGTCATCCTGGGACAGGATCCATATCATGGACCTAATCAAGCTCACGGGCTCTGCTTTAGTGTTC
AAAGGCCTGTTCCGCCTCCGCCCAGTTTGGAGAACATTTATGCCGAGTTGTCTACAGACATAGAGGATTT
TGTTCATCCTGGCCATGGAGATTTATCTGGGTGGGCCAAGCAAGGTGTTCTCCTTCTCGACGTGGTCCTC
ACGGTTCGTGCCCATCAAGCCAACTCTCATAAGGAGCGAGGCTGGGAGCAGTTCACTGATGCAGTTGTGT
CCTGGCTAAATCAGAACTCGAATGGCCTTGTTTTCTTGCTCTGGGGCTCTTATGCTCAGAAGAAGGGCAG
TGCCATTGATAGGAAGCGGCACCATGTACTACAGACGGCTCATCCCTCCCCTTTGTCAGTGTATAGAGGG
TTCTTTGGATGTAGACACTTTTCAAAGACCAATGAGCTGCTGCAGAAGTCTGGCAAGAAGCCCATTGACT
GGAAGGAGCTGTCCGGAGGATCTAGCGGAGGCTCCTCTGGCTCTGAGACACCTGGCACAAGCGAGAGCGC
AACACCTGAAAGCAGCGGGGGCAGCAGCGGGGGGTCAGACAAGAAGTACAGCATCGGCCTGGCCATCGGC
ACCAACTCTGTGGGCTGGGCCGTGATCACCGACGAGTACAAGGTGCCCAGCAAGAAATTCAAGGTGCTGG
GCAACACCGACCGGCACAGCATCAAGAAGAACCTGATCGGAGCCCTGCTGTTCGACAGCGGCGAAACAGC
CGAGGCCACCCGGCTGAAGAGAACCGCCAGAAGAAGATACACCAGACGGAAGAACCGGATCTGCTATCTG
CAAGAGATCTTCAGCAACGAGATGGCCAAGGTGGACGACAGCTTCTTCCACAGACTGGAAGAGTCCTTCC
TGGTGGAAGAGGATAAGAAGCACGAGCGGCACCCCATCTTCGGCAACATCGTGGACGAGGTGGCCTACCA
CGAGAAGTACCCCACCATCTACCACCTGAGAAAGAAACTGGTGGACAGCACCGACAAGGCCGACCTGCGG
CTGATCTATCTGGCCCTGGCCCACATGATCAAGTTCCGGGGCCACTTCCTGATCGAGGGCGACCTGAACC
CCGACAACAGCGACGTGGACAAGCTGTTCATCCAGCTGGTGCAGACCTACAACCAGCTGTTCGAGGAAAA
CCCCATCAACGCCAGCGGCGTGGACGCCAAGGCCATCCTGTCTGCCAGACTGAGCAAGAGCAGACGGCTG
GAAAATCTGATCGCCCAGCTGCCCGGCGAGAAGAAGAATGGCCTGTTCGGAAACCTGATTGCCCTGAGCC
TGGGCCTGACCCCCAACTTCAAGAGCAACTTCGACCTGGCCGAGGATGCCAAACTGCAGCTGAGCAAGGA
CACCTACGACGACGACCTGGACAACCTGCTGGCCCAGATCGGCGACCAGTACGCCGACCTGTTTCTGGCC
GCCAAGAACCTGTCCGACGCCATCCTGCTGAGCGACATCCTGAGAGTGAACACCGAGATCACCAAGGCCC
CCCTGAGCGCCTCTATGATCAAGAGATACGACGAGCACCACCAGGACCTGACCCTGCTGAAAGCTCTCGT
GCGGCAGCAGCTGCCTGAGAAGTACAAAGAGATTTTCTTCGACCAGAGCAAGAACGGCTACGCCGGCTAC
ATTGACGGCGGAGCCAGCCAGGAAGAGTTCTACAAGTTCATCAAGCCCATCCTGGAAAAGATGGACGGCA
CCGAGGAACTGCTCGTGAAGCTGAACAGAGAGGACCTGCTGCGGAAGCAGCGGACCTTCGACAACGGCAG
CATCCCCCACCAGATCCACCTGGGAGAGCTGCACGCCATTCTGCGGCGGCAGGAAGATTTTTACCCATTC
CTGAAGGACAACCGGGAAAAGATCGAGAAGATCCTGACCTTCCGCATCCCCTACTACGTGGGCCCTCTGG
CCAGGGGAAACAGCAGATTCGCCTGGATGACCAGAAAGAGCGAGGAAACCATCACCCCCTGGAACTTCGA
GGAAGTGGTGGACAAGGGCGCTTCCGCCCAGAGCTTCATCGAGCGGATGACCAACTTCGATAAGAACCTG
CCCAACGAGAAGGTGCTGCCCAAGCACAGCCTGCTGTACGAGTACTTCACCGTGTATAACGAGCTGACCA
AAGTGAAATACGTGACCGAGGGAATGAGAAAGCCCGCCTTCCTGAGCGGCGAGCAGAAAAAGGCCATCGT
GGACCTGCTGTTCAAGACCAACCGGAAAGTGACCGTGAAGCAGCTGAAAGAGGACTACTTCAAGAAAATC
GAGTGCTTCGACTCCGTGGAAATCTCCGGCGTGGAAGATCGGTTCAACGCCTCCCTGGGCACATACCACG
ATCTGCTGAAAATTATCAAGGACAAGGACTTCCTGGACAATGAGGAAAACGAGGACATTCTGGAAGATAT
CGTGCTGACCCTGACACTGTTTGAGGACAGAGAGATGATCGAGGAACGGCTGAAAACCTATGCCCACCTG
TTCGACGACAAAGTGATGAAGCAGCTGAAGCGGCGGAGATACACCGGCTGGGGCAGGCTGAGCCGGAAGC
TGATCAACGGCATCCGGGACAAGCAGTCCGGCAAGACAATCCTGGATTTCCTGAAGTCCGACGGCTTCGC
CAACAGAAACTTCATGCAGCTGATCCACGACGACAGCCTGACCTTTAAAGAGGACATCCAGAAAGCCCAG
GTGTCCGGCCAGGGCGATAGCCTGCACGAGCACATTGCCAATCTGGCCGGCAGCCCCGCCATTAAGAAGG
GCATCCTGCAGACAGTGAAGGTGGTGGACGAGCTCGTGAAAGTGATGGGCCGGCACAAGCCCGAGAACAT
CGTGATCGAAATGGCCAGAGAGAACCAGACCACCCAGAAGGGACAGAAGAACAGCCGCGAGAGAATGAAG
CGGATCGAAGAGGGCATCAAAGAGCTGGGCAGCCAGATCCTGAAAGAACACCCCGTGGAAAACACCCAGC
TGCAGAACGAGAAGCTGTACCTGTACTACCTGCAGAATGGGCGGGATATGTACGTGGACCAGGAACTGGA
CATCAACCGGCTGTCCGACTACGATGTGGACCATATCGTGCCTCAGAGCTTTCTGAAGGACGACTCCATC
GACAACAAGGTGCTGACCAGAAGCGACAAGAACCGGGGCAAGAGCGACAACGTGCCCTCCGAAGAGGTCG
TGAAGAAGATGAAGAACTACTGGCGGCAGCTGCTGAACGCCAAGCTGATTACCCAGAGAAAGTTCGACAA
TCTGACCAAGGCCGAGAGAGGCGGCCTGAGCGAACTGGATAAGGCCGGCTTCATCAAGAGACAGCTGGTG
GAAACCCGGCAGATCACAAAGCACGTGGCACAGATCCTGGACTCCCGGATGAACACTAAGTACGACGAGA
ATGACAAGCTGATCCGGGAAGTGAAAGTGATCACCCTGAAGTCCAAGCTGGTGTCCGATTTCCGGAAGGA
TTTCCAGTTTTACAAAGTGCGCGAGATCAACAACTACCACCACGCCCACGACGCCTACCTGAACGCCGTC
GTGGGAACCGCCCTGATCAAAAAGTACCCTAAGCTGGAAAGCGAGTTCGTGTACGGCGACTACAAGGTGT
ACGACGTGCGGAAGATGATCGCCAAGAGCGAGCAGGAAATCGGCAAGGCTACCGCCAAGTACTTCTTCTA
CAGCAACATCATGAACTTTTTCAAGACCGAGATTACCCTGGCCAACGGCGAGATCCGGAAGCGGCCTCTG
ATCGAGACAAACGGCGAAACCGGGGAGATCGTGTGGGATAAGGGCCGGGATTTTGCCACCGTGCGGAAAG
TGCTGAGCATGCCCCAAGTGAATATCGTGAAAAAGACCGAGGTGCAGACAGGCGGCTTCAGCAAAGAGTC
TATCCTGCCCAAGAGGAACAGCGATAAGCTGATCGCCAGAAAGAAGGACTGGGACCCTAAGAAGTACGGC
GGCTTCGACAGCCCCACCGTGGCCTATTCTGTGCTGGTGGTGGCCAAAGTGGAAAAGGGCAAGTCCAAGA
AACTGAAGAGTGTGAAAGAGCTGCTGGGGATCACCATCATGGAAAGAAGCAGCTTCGAGAAGAATCCCAT
CGACTTTCTGGAAGCCAAGGGCTACAAAGAAGTGAAAAAGGACCTGATCATCAAGCTGCCTAAGTACTCC
CTGTTCGAGCTGGAAAACGGCCGGAAGAGAATGCTGGCCTCTGCCGGCGAACTGCAGAAGGGAAACGAAC
TGGCCCTGCCCTCCAAATATGTGAACTTCCTGTACCTGGCCAGCCACTATGAGAAGCTGAAGGGCTCCCC
CGAGGATAATGAGCAGAAACAGCTGTTTGTGGAACAGCACAAGCACTACCTGGACGAGATCATCGAGCAG
ATCAGCGAGTTCTCCAAGAGAGTGATCCTGGCCGACGCTAATCTGGACAAAGTGCTGTCCGCCTACAACA
AGCACCGGGATAAGCCCATCAGAGAGCAGGCCGAGAATATCATCCACCTGTTTACCCTGACCAATCTGGG
AGCCCCTGCCGCCTTCAAGTACTTTGACACCACCATCGACCGGAAGAGGTACACCAGCACCAAAGAGGTG
CTGGACGCCACCCTGATCCACCAGAGCATCACCGGCCTGTACGAGACACGGATCGACCTGTCTCAGCTGG
GAGGTGACTCTGGCGGCTCAAAAAGAACCGCCGACGGCAGCGAATTCGAGCCCAAGAAGAAGAGGAAAGT
CTAAACGCGTCGAACTTGTTTATTGCAGCTTATAATGGTTACAAATAAAGCAATAGCATCACAAATTTCA
CAAATAAAGCATTTTTTTCACTGCATTCTAGTTGTGGTTTGTCCAAACTCATCAATGTATCTTATCATGT
CTGGATCGGCGGCCGGTACCCGTTACATAACTTACGGTAAATGGCCCGCCTGGCTGACCGCCCAACGACC
CCCGCCCATTGACGTCAATAGTAACGCCAATAGGGACTTTCCATTGACGTCAATGGGTGGAGTATTTACG
GTAAACTGCCCACTTGGCAGTACATCAAGTGTATCATATGCCAAGTACGCCCCCTATTGACGTCAATGAC
GGTAAATGGCCCGCCTGGCATTGTGCCCAGTACATGACCTTATGGGACTTTCCTACTTGGCAGTACATCT
ACGTATTAGTCATCGCTATTACCATGGTCGAGGTGAGCCCCACGTTCTGCTTCACTCTCCCCATCTCCCC
CCCCTCCCCACCCCCAATTTTGTATTTATTTATTTTTTAATTATTTTGTGCAGCGATGGGGGCGGGGGGG
GGGGGGGGGCGCGCGCCAGGCGGGGCGGGGCGGGGCGAGGGGCGGGGCGGGGCGAGGCGGAGAGGTGCGG
CGGCAGCCAATCAGAGCGGCGCGCTCCGAAAGTTTCCTTTTATGGCGAGGCGGCGGCGGCGGCGGCCCTA
TAAAAAGCGAAGCGCGCGGCGGGCGGGAGTCGCTGCGCGCTGCCTTCGCCCCGTGCCCCGCTCCGCCGCC
GCCTCGCGCCGCCCGCCCCGGCTCTGACTGACCGCGTTACTCCCACAGGTGAGCGGGCGGGACGGCCCTT
CTCCTCCGGGCTGTAATTAGCTGAGCAAGAGGTAAGGGTTTAAGGGATGGTTGGTTGGTGGGGTATTAAT
GTTTAATTACCTGGAGCACCTGCCTGAAATCACTTTTTTTCAGGTTGGCAGATCCGCTAGCGCCACCATG
GTGAGCAAGGGCGAGGAGGATAACATGGCCATCATCAAGGAGTTCATGCGCTTCAAGGTGCACATGGAGG
GCTCCGTGAACGGCCACGAGTTCGAGATCGAGGGCGAGGGCGAGGGCCGCCCCTACGAGGGCACCCAGAC
CGCCAAGCTGAAGGTGACCAAGGGTGGCCCCCTGCCCTTCGCCTGGGACATCCTGTCCCCTCAGTTCATG
TACGGCTCCAAGGCCTACGTGAAGCACCCCGCCGACATCCCCGACTACTTGAAGCTGTCCTTCCCCGAGG
GCTTCAAGTGGGAGCGCGTGATGAACTTCGATGACGGCGGCGTGGTGACCGTGACCCAGGACTCCTCCCT
GCAGGACGGCGAGTTCATCTACAAGGTGAAGCTGCGCGGCACCAACTTCCCCTCCGACGGCCCCGTAATG
CAGAAGAAAACCATGGGCTGGGAGGCCTCCTCCGAGCGGATGTACCCCGAGGACGGCGCCCTGAAGGGCG
AGATCAAGCAGAGGCTGAAGCTGAAGGACGGCGGCCACTACGACGCTGAGGTCAAGACCACCTACAAGGC
CAAGAAGCCCGTGCAGCTGCCCGGCGCCTACAACGTCAACATCAAGTTGGACATCACCTCCCACAACGAG
GACTACACCATCGTGGAACAGTACGAACGCGCCGAGGGCCGCCACTCCACCGGCGGCATGGACGAGCTGT
ACAAGTAAACCGGTCTCTTGGCCCGGATCCCTGTGCCTTCTAGTTGCCAGCCATCTGTTGTTTGCCCCTC
CCCCGTGCCTTCCTTGACCCTGGAAGGTGCCACTCCCACTGTCCTTTCCTAATAAAATGAGGAAATTGCA
TCGCATTGTCTGAGTAGGTGTCATTCTATTCTGGGGGGTGGGGTGGGGCAGGACAGCAAGGGGGAGGATT
GGGAAAACAATAGCAGGCATGCTGGGGATGCGGTGGGCTCTATGGTGGAAGCTTTCCATAGGCTCCGCCC
CCCTGACGAGCATCACAAAAATCGACGCTCAAGTCAGAGGTGGCGAAACCCGACAGGACTATAAAGATAC
CAGGCGTTTCCCCCTGGAAGCTCCCTCGTGCGCTCTCCTGTTCCGACCCTGCCGCTTACCGGATACCTGT
CCGCCTTTCTCCCTTCGGGAAGCGTGGCGCTTTCTCATAGCTCACGCTGTAGGTATCTCAGTTCGGTGTA
GGTCGTTCGCTCCAAGCTGGGCTGTGTGCACGAACCCCCCGTTCAGCCCGACCGCTGCGCCTTATCCGGT
AACTATCGTCTTGAGTCCAACCCGGTAAGACACGACTTATCGCCACTGGCAGCAGCCACTGGTAACAGGA
TTAGCAGAGCGAGGTATGTAGGCGGTGCTACAGAGTTCTTGAAGTGGTGGCCTAACTACGGCTACACTAG
AAGAACAGTATTTGGTATCTGCGCTCTGCTGAAGCCAGTTACCTTCGGAAAAAGAGTTGGTAGCTCTTGA
TCCGGCAAACAAACCACCGCTGGTAGCGGTGGTTTTTTTGTTTGCAAGCAGCAGATTACGCGCAGAAAAA
AAGGATCTCAAGAAGATCCTTTGATCTTTTCTACGGGGTCTGACGCTCAGTGGAACGAAAACTCACGTTA
AGGGATTTTGGTCATGAGATTATCAAAAAGGATCTTCACCTAGATCCTTTTAAATTAAAAATGAAGTTTT
AAATCAATCTAAAGTATATATGAGTAAACTTGGTCTGACAGTTACCAATGCTTAATCAGTGAGGCACCCA
TCTCAGCGATCTGTCTATTTCGTTCATCCATAGTTGCCTGACTCCCCGTCGTGTAGATAACTACGATACG
GGAGGGCTTACCATCTGGCCCCAGTGCTGCAATGATACCGCGGCTTCCACGCTCACCGGCTCCAGATTTA
TCAGCAATAAACCAGCCAGCCGGAAGGGCCGAGCGCAGAAGTGGTCCTGCAACTTTATCCGCCTCCATCC
AGTCTATTAATTGTTGCCGGGAAGCTAGAGTAAGTAGTTCGCCAGTTAATAGTTTGCGCAACGTTGTTGC
CATTGCTACAGGCATCGTGGTGTCACGCTCGTCGTTTGGTATGGCTTCATTCAGCTCCGGTTCCCAACGA
TCAAGGCGAGTTACATGATCCCCCATGTTGTGCAAAAAAGCGGTTAGCTCCTTCGGTCCTCCGATCGTTG
TCAGAAGTAAGTTGGCCGCAGTGTTATCACTCATGGTTATGGCAGCACTGCATAATTCTCTTACTGTCAT
GCCATCCGTAAGATGCTTTTCTGTGACTGGTGAGTACTCAACCAAGTCATTCTGAGAATAGTGTATGCGG
CGACCGAGTTGCTCTTGCCCGGCGTCAATACGGGATAATACCGCGCCACATAGCAGAACTTTAAAAGTGC
TCATCATTGGAAAACGTTCTTCGGGGCGAAAACTCTCAAGGATCTTACCGCTGTTGAGATCCAGTTCGAT
GTAACCCACTCGTGCACCCAACTGATCTTCAGCATCTTTTACTTTCACCAGCGTTTCTGGGTGAGCAAAA
ACAGGAAGGCAAAATGCCGCAAAAAAGGGAATAAGGGCGACACGGAAATGTTGAATACTCAT
Features (pLannotate 1.2.2; 18 found; start..end, strand, type, name):
      1..105     -  promoter       AmpR promoter: bla
    144..384     +  promoter       U6 promoter: RNA polymerase III promoter for human U6 snRNA
    411..486     +  misc_RNA       gRNA scaffold: guide RNA scaffold for the Streptococcus pyogenes CRISPR/Cas9 system
    493..536     +  misc_RNA       gRNA scaffold (fragment): guide RNA scaffold for the Streptococcus pyogenes CRISPR/Cas9 system
    592..803     +  promoter       EF-1α core promoter: core promoter for human elongation factor EF-1α
    804..913     +  intron         EF-1α intron A (fragment): intron upstream of the start codon of human EF-1α
   1539..1742    +  intron         EF-1α intron A: truncated intron upstream of the start codon of human EF-1α
   1767..2531    +  CDS            Ung (fragment): UNG_MOUSE - Also known as Ung1. Experimental evidence at protein level: Swiss-Prot protein existence level 1. Excises uracil residues from the DNA which can arise as a result of misincorporation of dUMP residues by DNA polymerase or due to deamination of cytosine. From Mus musculus (Mouse).
   2628..4229    +  CDS            dCas9(N): N-terminal portion of catalytically inactive Streptococcus pyogenes dCas9 carrying the D10A mutation (Zetsche et al., 2015)
   4230..6724    +  CDS            Cas9(C) (fragment): C-terminal portion of Streptococcus pyogenes Cas9 (Zetsche et al., 2015)
   6803..6937    +  polyA_signal   SV40 poly(A) signal: SV40 polyadenylation signal
   6951..7236    +  enhancer       CMV enhancer: human cytomegalovirus immediate early enhancer; contains an 18-bp deletion relative to the standard CMV enhancer
   7238..7515    +  promoter       chicken β-actin promoter: No description available
   7516..7743    +  intron         hybrid intron: hybrid between chicken β-actin (CBA) and minute virus of mice (MMV) introns (Gray et al., 2011)
   7768..8477    +  CDS            mCherry (fragment): monomeric derivative of DsRed fluorescent protein (Shaner et al., 2004) mammalian codon-optimized
   8501..8612    +  polyA_signal   bGH poly(A) signal: bovine growth hormone polyadenylation signal
   8733..9321    -  rep_origin     ori: high-copy-number ColE1/pMB1/pBR322/pUC origin of replication
   9492..10352   -  CDS            AmpR: β-lactamase; bla; confers resistance to ampicillin, carbenicillin, and related antibiotics
