[The description below was written by a language model from this plasmid's Addgene catalogue record and pLannotate feature annotations shown in this document.]
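Description:
gCBEv2 is a mammalian expression plasmid of about 10.4 kb, built on a pEF1a backbone. From a single vector it delivers a deaminase-free, glycosylase-based cytosine base editor, a guide RNA cassette and a fluorescent marker. In bacteria it is maintained as a high-copy plasmid through a ColE1/pUC-type origin and selected with ampicillin via the β-lactamase gene. No mammalian drug-selection marker appears in the record.

The plasmid carries three transcription units in the same orientation. A human U6 RNA polymerase III promoter drives an SpCas9-compatible guide RNA scaffold. The annotation also shows a second, partial scaffold match just downstream, and the record does not state whether a spacer or a cloning site is present. Next, the EF-1α promoter with its intron A drives the editor itself. This is a synthetic fusion of an engineered human uracil DNA glycosylase (hUNG2 lacking residues 1–88 and carrying N213D, K184A and A214V) placed N-terminal to the SpCas9 D10A nickase, and the unit ends in an SV40 polyadenylation signal. The automated annotation labels the glycosylase segment as a mouse Ung fragment and splits Cas9 into "dCas9(N)" and "Cas9(C)" pieces. These labels reflect homology matches, and the catalogue entry defines the parts as human UNG2 and a D10A nickase. Finally, a CBh promoter (CMV enhancer, chicken β-actin promoter and hybrid intron) expresses mCherry with a bGH poly(A) signal, which lets transfected cells be identified or sorted.

The mutated glycosylase is engineered to excise cytosine directly at the Cas9-targeted site rather than acting after deamination. The associated work describes such editors as C-to-G base editors, so the plasmid is suited to transient transfection experiments testing guide-directed cytosine editing in mammalian cells.
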