Addgene plasmid #220617: gCBEv2
Purpose: vector for encoding an engineered glycosylase-based cytosine (C) base editor (gCBEv2) driven by EF1a promoter, guide RNAs compatible with SpCas9 driven by hU6, mCherry driven by CBh promoter
Depositing lab: Huawei Tong. Publication: Development of deaminase-free T-to-S base editor and C-to-G base editor by engineered human uracil DNA glycosylase. Tong H, Wang H, Wang X, Liu N, Li G, Wu D, Li Y, Jin M, Li H, Wei Y, Li T, Yuan Y, Shi L, Yao X, Zhou Y, Yang H. Nat Commun. 2024 Jun 8;15(1):4897. doi: 10.1038/s41467-024-49343-5. PubMed 38851742.
Backbone
  Vector backbone: pEF1a
  Vector type: Mammalian Expression
Growth in bacteria
  Bacterial resistance: Ampicillin, 100 μg/mL
  Growth temperature: 37°C
  Growth strain: DH5alpha
  Copy number: High Copy
Gene/Insert
  Gene/Insert name: hUNG2-nSpCas9 (alt name: hUNG2(del1-88;N213D,K184A,A214V)-nSpCas9(D10A))
  Species: Synthetic
  Mutation: hUNG2(del1-88;N213D,K184A,A214V), SpCas9(D10A)
  Promoter: hU6, EF1a
  Cloning method: Gibson Cloning
Terms and licenses: Academic/Nonprofit Terms; Industry Terms: Not Available to Industry
Depositor comments: Please visit https://doi.org/10.1101/2024.01.01.573809 for bioRxiv preprint.
How to cite: gCBEv2 was a gift from Huawei Tong (Addgene plasmid # 220617 ; http://n2t.net/addgene:220617 ; RRID:Addgene_220617)
